>Addgene plasmid #193845 | SaCas9 TadCBEd | addgene full sequence | sequence record 379997 | Addgene NGS Result
ATTGATTATTGACTAGTTATTAATAGTAATCAATTACGGGGTCATTAGTTCATAGCCCATATATGGAGTT
CCGCGTTACATAACTTACGGTAAATGGCCCGCCTGGCTGACCGCCCAACGACCCCCGCCCATTGACGTCA
ATAATGACGTATGTTCCCATAGTAACGCCAATAGGGACTTTCCATTGACGTCAATGGGTGGAGTATTTAC
GGTAAACTGCCCACTTGGCAGTACATCAAGTGTATCATATGCCAAGTACGCCCCCTATTGACGTCAATGA
CGGTAAATGGCCCGCCTGGCATTATGCCCAGTACATGACCTTATGGGACTTTCCTACTTGGCAGTACATC
TACGTATTAGTCATCGCTATTACCATGGTGATGCGGTTTTGGCAGTACATCAATGGGCGTGGATAGCGGT
TTGACTCACGGGGATTTCCAAGTCTCCACCCCATTGACGTCAATGGGAGTTTGTTTTGGCACCAAAATCA
ACGGGACTTTCCAAAATGTCGTAACAACTCCGCCCCATTGACGCAAATGGGCGGTAGGCGTGTACGGTGG
GAGGTCTATATAAGCAGAGCTGGTTTAGTGAACCGTCAGATCCGCTAGAGATCCGCGGCCGCTAATACGA
CTCACTATAGGGAGAGCCGCCACCATGAAACGGACAGCCGACGGAAGCGAGTTCGAGTCACCAAAGAAGA
AGCGGAAAGTCAGTTCTGAGGTGGAGTTTTCCCACGAGTACTGGATGAGACATGCCCTGACCCTGGCCAA
GAGGGCACGGGATGAGAGGAAGGCGCCTGTGGGAGCCGTGCTGGTGCTGAACAATAGAGTGATCGGCGAG
GGCTGGAACAGAGCCATCGGCCTGCACGACCCAACAGCCCATGCCGAAATTATAGCCCTGAGACAGGGCG
GCCTGGTCATGCAGAACTACAGACTGATTGACGCCACCCTGTACGTGACATTCGAGCCTTGCGTGATGTG
CGCCGGCGCCATGATCAACTCTAGGATCGGCCGCGTGGTGTTTGGCGTGAGGAACTCAAAAAGAGGCGCC
GCAGGCTCCCTGATGAACGTGCTGAACTACCCCGGAATGAATCACCGCGTCGAAATTACCGAGGGAATCC
TGGCAGATGAATGTGCCGCCCTGCTGTGCGATTTCTATCGGATGCCTAGACAGGTGTTCAATGCTCAGAA
GAAGGCCCAGAGCTCCATCAACTCTGGCGGATCTAGCGGAGGATCCTCTGGCAGCGAGACACCAGGAACA
AGCGAGTCAGCAACACCAGAGAGCAGTGGCGGCAGCAGCGGCGGCAGCGGGAAGCGAAATTACATTCTGG
GGCTGGCCATTGGCATTACATCAGTGGGCTATGGCATCATTGACTACGAGACAAGGGACGTGATCGACGC
CGGCGTGAGACTGTTCAAGGAGGCCAACGTGGAGAACAATGAGGGCCGGAGATCCAAGAGGGGAGCAAGG
CGCCTGAAGCGGAGAAGGCGCCACAGAATCCAGAGAGTGAAGAAGCTGCTGTTCGATTACAACCTGCTGA
CCGACCACTCCGAGCTGTCTGGCATCAATCCTTATGAGGCCAGAGTGAAGGGCCTGTCCCAGAAGCTGTC
TGAGGAGGAGTTTAGCGCCGCCCTGCTGCACCTGGCAAAGAGGAGAGGCGTGCACAACGTGAATGAGGTG
GAGGAGGACACCGGCAACGAGCTGTCCACAAAGGAGCAGATCAGCCGCAATTCCAAGGCCCTGGAGGAGA
AGTATGTGGCCGAGCTGCAGCTGGAGCGGCTGAAGAAGGATGGCGAGGTGAGGGGCTCCATCAATCGCTT
CAAGACCTCTGACTACGTGAAGGAGGCCAAGCAGCTGCTGAAGGTGCAGAAGGCCTACCACCAGCTGGAT
CAGTCCTTTATCGATACATATATCGACCTGCTGGAGACAAGGCGCACATACTATGAGGGACCAGGAGAGG
GCTCTCCCTTCGGCTGGAAGGACATCAAGGAGTGGTACGAGATGCTGATGGGCCACTGCACCTATTTTCC
AGAGGAGCTGAGAAGCGTGAAGTACGCCTATAACGCCGATCTGTACAACGCCCTGAATGACCTGAACAAC
CTGGTCATCACCAGGGATGAGAACGAGAAGCTGGAGTACTATGAGAAGTTCCAGATCATCGAGAACGTGT
TCAAGCAGAAGAAGAAGCCTACACTGAAGCAGATCGCCAAGGAGATCCTGGTGAACGAGGAGGACATCAA
GGGCTACCGCGTGACCTCCACAGGCAAGCCAGAGTTCACCAATCTGAAGGTGTATCACGATATCAAGGAC
ATCACAGCCCGGAAGGAGATCATCGAGAACGCCGAGCTGCTGGATCAGATCGCCAAGATCCTGACCATCT
ATCAGAGCTCCGAGGACATCCAGGAGGAGCTGACCAACCTGAATAGCGAGCTGACACAGGAGGAGATCGA
GCAGATCAGCAATCTGAAGGGCTACACCGGCACACACAACCTGAGCCTGAAGGCCATCAATCTGATCCTG
GATGAGCTGTGGCACACAAACGACAATCAGATCGCCATCTTTAACCGGCTGAAGCTGGTGCCAAAGAAGG
TGGACCTGTCCCAGCAGAAGGAGATCCCAACCACACTGGTGGACGATTTCATCCTGTCTCCCGTGGTGAA
GCGGAGCTTCATCCAGAGCATCAAAGTGATCAACGCCATCATCAAGAAGTACGGCCTGCCCAATGATATC
ATCATCGAGCTGGCCAGGGAGAAGAACTCCAAGGACGCCCAGAAGATGATCAATGAGATGCAGAAGAGGA
ACCGCCAGACCAATGAGCGGATCGAGGAGATCATCAGAACCACAGGCAAGGAGAACGCCAAGTACCTGAT
CGAGAAGATCAAGCTGCACGATATGCAGGAGGGCAAGTGTCTGTATTCTCTGGAGGCCATCCCTCTGGAG
GACCTGCTGAACAATCCATTCAACTACGAGGTGGATCACATCATCCCCCGGAGCGTGAGCTTCGACAATT
CTTTTAACAATAAGGTGCTGGTGAAGCAGGAGGAGAACAGCAAGAAGGGCAATAGGACCCCTTTCCAGTA
CCTGTCTAGCTCCGATTCTAAGATCAGCTACGAGACATTCAAGAAGCACATCCTGAATCTGGCCAAGGGC
AAGGGCCGCATCAGCAAGACCAAGAAGGAGTACCTGCTGGAGGAGCGGGACATCAACAGATTCTCCGTGC
AGAAGGACTTCATCAACCGGAATCTGGTGGACACCAGATACGCCACACGCGGCCTGATGAATCTGCTGCG
GTCTTATTTCAGAGTGAACAATCTGGATGTGAAGGTAAAGAGCATCAACGGCGGCTTCACCTCCTTTCTG
CGGAGAAAGTGGAAGTTTAAGAAGGAGCGCAACAAGGGCTATAAGCACCACGCCGAGGATGCCCTGATCA
TCGCCAATGCCGACTTCATCTTTAAGGAGTGGAAGAAGCTGGACAAGGCCAAGAAAGTGATGGAGAACCA
GATGTTCGAGGAGAAGCAGGCCGAGAGCATGCCCGAGATCGAGACAGAGCAGGAGTACAAGGAGATTTTC
ATCACACCTCACCAGATCAAGCACATCAAGGACTTCAAGGACTACAAGTATTCTCACAGGGTGGATAAGA
AGCCCAACCGCGAGCTGATCAATGACACCCTGTATAGCACACGGAAGGACGATAAGGGCAATACCCTGAT
CGTGAACAATCTGAACGGCCTGTACGACAAGGATAATGACAAGCTGAAGAAGCTGATCAACAAGTCTCCC
GAGAAGCTGCTGATGTACCACCACGATCCTCAGACATATCAGAAGCTGAAGCTGATCATGGAGCAGTACG
GCGACGAGAAGAACCCACTGTATAAGTACTATGAGGAGACAGGCAACTACCTGACAAAGTATAGCAAGAA
GGATAATGGCCCCGTGATCAAGAAGATCAAGTACTATGGCAACAAGCTGAATGCCCACCTGGACATCACC
GACGATTACCCTAACTCTCGCAATAAGGTGGTGAAGCTGAGCCTGAAGCCATACCGGTTCGACGTGTACC
TGGACAACGGCGTGTATAAGTTTGTGACAGTGAAGAATCTGGATGTGATCAAGAAGGAGAACTACTATGA
GGTGAACAGCAAGTGCTACGAGGAGGCCAAGAAGCTGAAGAAGATCAGCAACCAGGCCGAGTTCATCGCC
TCTTTTTACAACAATGACCTGATCAAGATCAATGGCGAGCTGTATAGAGTGATCGGCGTGAACAATGATC
TGCTGAACAGAATCGAAGTGAATATGATCGACATCACCTACAGGGAGTATCTGGAGAACATGAATGATAA
GAGGCCCCCTCGCATCATCAAGACCATCGCCTCTAAGACACAGAGCATCAAGAAGTACAGCACAGACATC
CTGGGGAACCTGTATGAAGTCAAGAGCAAGAAACATCCTCAGATTATCAAGAAAGGCAGCGGCGGGAGCG
GCGGGAGCGGGGGGAGCACTAATCTGAGCGACATCATTGAGAAGGAGACTGGGAAACAGCTGGTCATTCA
GGAGTCCATCCTGATGCTGCCTGAGGAGGTGGAGGAAGTGATCGGCAACAAGCCAGAGTCTGACATCCTG
GTGCACACCGCCTACGACGAGTCCACAGATGAGAATGTGATGCTGCTGACCTCTGACGCCCCCGAGTATA
AGCCTTGGGCCCTGGTCATCCAGGATTCTAACGGCGAGAATAAGATCAAGATGCTGAGCGGAGGATCCGG
AGGATCTGGAGGCAGCACCAACCTGTCTGACATCATCGAGAAGGAGACAGGCAAGCAGCTGGTCATCCAG
GAGAGCATCCTGATGCTGCCCGAAGAAGTCGAAGAAGTGATCGGAAACAAGCCTGAGAGCGATATCCTGG
TCCATACCGCCTACGACGAGAGTACCGACGAAAATGTGATGCTGCTGACATCCGACGCCCCAGAGTATAA
GCCCTGGGCTCTGGTCATCCAGGATTCCAACGGAGAGAACAAAATCAAAATGCTGTCTGGCGGCTCAAAA
AGAACCGCCGACGGCAGCGAATTCGAGCCCAAGAAGAAGAGGAAAGTCTAACCGGTCATCATCACCATCA
CCATTGAGTTTAAACCCGCTGATCAGCCTCGACTGTGCCTTCTAGTTGCCAGCCATCTGTTGTTTGCCCC
TCCCCCGTGCCTTCCTTGACCCTGGAAGGTGCCACTCCCACTGTCCTTTCCTAATAAAATGAGGAAATTG
CATCGCATTGTCTGAGTAGGTGTCATTCTATTCTGGGGGGTGGGGTGGGGCAGGACAGCAAGGGGGAGGA
TTGGGAAGACAATAGCAGGCATGCTGGGGATGCGGTGGGCTCTATGGCTTCTGAGGCGGAAAGAACCAGC
TGGGGCTCGATACCGTCGACCTCTAGCTAGAGCTTGGCGTAATCATGGTCATAGCTGTTTCCTGTGTGAA
ATTGTTATCCGCTCACAATTCCACACAACATACGAGCCGGAAGCATAAAGTGTAAAGCCTAGGGTGCCTA
ATGAGTGAGCTAACTCACATTAATTGCGTTGCGCTCACTGCCCGCTTTCCAGTCGGGAAACCTGTCGTGC
CAGCTGCATTAATGAATCGGCCAACGCGCGGGGAGAGGCGGTTTGCGTATTGGGCGCACTTCCGCTTCCT
CGCTCACTGACTCGCTGCGCTCGGTCGTTCGGCTGCGGCGAGCGGTATCAGCTCACTCAAAGGCGGTAAT
ACGGTTATCCACAGAATCAGGGGATAACGCAGGAAAGAACATGTGAGCAAAAGGCCAGCAAAAGGCCAGG
AACCGTAAAAAGGCCGCGTTGCTGGCGTTTTTCCATAGGCTCCGCCCCCCTGACGAGCATCACAAAAATC
GACGCTCAAGTCAGAGGTGGCGAAACCCGACAGGACTATAAAGATACCAGGCGTTTCCCCCTGGAAGCTC
CCTCGTGCGCTCTCCTGTTCCGACCCTGCCGCTTACCGGATACCTGTCCGCCTTTCTCCCTTCGGGAAGC
GTGGCGCTTTCTCATAGCTCACGCTGTAGGTATCTCAGTTCGGTGTAGGTCGTTCGCTCCAAGCTGGGCT
GTGTGCACGAACCCCCCGTTCAGCCCGACCGCTGCGCCTTATCCGGTAACTATCGTCTTGAGTCCAACCC
GGTAAGACACGACTTATCGCCACTGGCAGCAGCCACTGGTAACAGGATTAGCAGAGCGAGGTATGTAGGC
GGTGCTACAGAGTTCTTGAAGTGGTGGCCTAACTACGGCTACACTAGAAGAACAGTATTTGGTATCTGCG
CTCTGCTGAAGCCAGTTACCTTCGGAAAAAGAGTTGGTAGCTCTTGATCCGGCAAACAAACCACCGCTGG
TAGCGGTGGTTTTTTTGTTTGCAAGCAGCAGATTACGCGCAGAAAAAAAGGATCTCAAGAAGATCCTTTG
ATCTTTTCTACGGGGTCTGACACTCAGTGGAACGAAAACTCACGTTAAGGGATTTTGGTCATGAGATTAT
CAAAAAGGATCTTCACCTAGATCCTTTTAAATTAAAAATGAAGTTTTAAATCAATCTAAAGTATATATGA
GTAAACTTGGTCTGACAGTTACCAATGCTTAATCAGTGAGGCACCTATCTCAGCGATCTGTCTATTTCGT
TCATCCATAGTTGCCTGACTCCCCGTCGTGTAGATAACTACGATACGGGAGGGCTTACCATCTGGCCCCA
GTGCTGCAATGATACCGCGGGACCCACGCTCACCGGCTCCAGATTTATCAGCAATAAACCAGCCAGCCGG
AAGGGCCGAGCGCAGAAGTGGTCCTGCAACTTTATCCGCCTCCATCCAGTCTATTAATTGTTGCCGGGAA
GCTAGAGTAAGTAGTTCGCCAGTTAATAGTTTGCGCAACGTTGTTGCCATTGCTACAGGCATCGTGGTGT
CACGCTCGTCGTTTGGTATGGCTTCATTCAGCTCCGGTTCCCAACGATCAAGGCGAGTTACATGATCCCC
CATGTTGTGCAAAAAAGCGGTTAGCTCCTTCGGTCCTCCGATCGTTGTCAGAAGTAAGTTGGCCGCAGTG
TTATCACTCATGGTTATGGCAGCACTGCATAATTCTCTTACTGTCATGCCATCCGTAAGATGCTTTTCTG
TGACTGGTGAGTACTCAACCAAGTCATTCTGAGAATAGTGTATGCGGCGACCGAGTTGCTCTTGCCCGGC
GTCAATACGGGATAATACCGCGCCACATAGCAGAACTTTAAAAGTGCTCATCATTGGAAAACGTTCTTCG
GGGCGAAAACTCTCAAGGATCTTACCGCTGTTGAGATCCAGTTCGATGTAACCCACTCGTGCACCCAACT
GATCTTCAGCATCTTTTACTTTCACCAGCGTTTCTGGGTGAGCAAAAACAGGAAGGCAAAATGCCGCAAA
AAAGGGAATAAGGGCGACACGGAAATGTTGAATACTCATACTCTTCCTTTTTCAATATTATTGAAGCATT
TATCAGGGTTATTGTCTCATGAGCGGATACATATTTGAATGTATTTAGAAAAATAAACAAATAGGGGTTC
CGCGCACATTTCCCCGAAAAGTGCCACCTGACGTCGACGGATCGGGAGATCGATCTCCCGATCCCCTAGG
GTCGACTCTCAGTACAATCTGCTCTGATGCCGCATAGTTAAGCCAGTATCTGCTCCCTGCTTGTGTGTTG
GAGGTCGCTGAGTAGTGCGCGAGCAAAATTTAAGCTACAACAAGGCAAGGCTTGACCGACAATTGCATGA
AGAATCTGCTTAGGGTTAGGCGTTTTGCGCTGCTTCGCGATGTACGGGCCAGATATACGCGTTGAC
Features (pLannotate 1.2.2; 17 found; start..end, strand, type, name):
    378..581     +  promoter       CMV promoter: human cytomegalovirus (CMV) immediate early promoter
    623..641     +  promoter       T7 promoter: promoter for bacteriophage T7 RNA polymerase
    715..1206    +  CDS            tadA: TADA_ECOLI - Also known as yfhC. Experimental evidence at protein level: Swiss-Prot protein existence level 1. Catalyzes the deamination of adenosine to inosine at the wobble position 34 of tRNA(Arg2). Essential for cell viability. From Escherichia coli (strain K12).
   1312..4467    +  CDS            cas9: CAS9_STAAU - Experimental evidence at protein level: Swiss-Prot protein existence level 1. CRISPR (clustered regularly interspaced short palindromic repeat) is an adaptive immune system that provides protection against mobile genetic elements (viruses, transposable elements and conjugative plasmids). CRISPR clusters contain spacers, sequences complementary to antecedent mobile elements, and target invading nucleic acids. CRISPR clusters are transcribed and processed into CRISPR RNA (crRNA). In type II CRISPR systems correct processing of pre-crRNA requires a trans- encoded small RNA (tracrRNA)
   4777..5025    +  CDS            UGI: UNGI_BPPB2 - Experimental evidence at protein level: Swiss-Prot protein existence level 1. This protein binds specifically and reversibly to the host uracil-DNA glycosylase, preventing removal of uracil residues from PBS2 DNA by the host uracil-excision repair system. From Bacillus phage PBS2 (Bacteriophage PBS2).
   5143..5367    +  polyA_signal   bGH poly(A) signal: bovine growth hormone polyadenylation signal
   5371..5392    +  promoter       SV40 promoter (fragment): SV40 enhancer and early promoter
   5397..5413    +  misc_feature   MCS (fragment): pBluescript multiple cloning site
   5462..5478    -  protein_bind   lac operator: The lac repressor binds to the lac operator to inhibit transcription in E. coli. This inhibition can be relieved by adding lactose or isopropyl-β-D-thiogalactopyranoside (IPTG). lac repressor encoded by lacI
   5486..5516    -  promoter       lac promoter: promoter for the E. coli lac operon
   5531..5552    -  protein_bind   CAP binding site: CAP binding activates transcription in the presence of cAMP. E. coli catabolite activator protein
   5565..5657    -  CDS            lacI (fragment): lac repressor; lacI; The lac repressor binds to the lac operator to inhibit transcription in E. coli. This inhibition can be relieved by adding lactose or isopropyl-β-D-thiogalactopyranoside (IPTG).
   5840..6428    -  rep_origin     ori: high-copy-number ColE1/pMB1/pBR322/pUC origin of replication
   6599..7459    -  CDS            AmpR: β-lactamase; bla; confers resistance to ampicillin, carbenicillin, and related antibiotics
   7460..7564    -  promoter       AmpR promoter: bla
   7635..7679    -  misc_feature   bom (fragment): basis of mobility region from pBR322
   7834..377     +  enhancer       CMV enhancer (across the origin): human cytomegalovirus immediate early enhancer
