[The description below was written by a language model from this plasmid's Addgene catalogue record and pLannotate feature annotations shown in this document.]
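Description:
SaCas9 TadCBEd is a 7,836 bp mammalian expression plasmid built on a pCMV backbone, designed to produce a cytosine base editor by transient expression in mammalian cells. It is propagated in E. coli as a high-copy plasmid through a ColE1/pBR322-type origin and selected with ampicillin via the β-lactamase gene and its native promoter. Short remnants of lac regulatory elements, a lacI fragment, a bom fragment, an SV40 promoter fragment and a cloning-site fragment are also annotated in the backbone. These appear to be vector carry-over rather than functional parts of the design.

The roughly 4.4 kb insert is a single fusion reading frame driven by the CMV enhancer and immediate early promoter and terminated by the bovine growth hormone polyadenylation signal. A T7 promoter sits just upstream of the coding region and could support in vitro transcription. The fusion begins with a domain annotated as E. coli TadA, the tRNA adenosine deaminase. According to the associated publication title, TadCBE editors carry a TadA-derived adenine base editor deaminase that was evolved to perform cytosine deamination in a compact form with low off-target activity. This is followed by Staphylococcus aureus Cas9, which provides guide-RNA-programmed DNA targeting, and by uracil glycosylase inhibitor (UGI) from phage PBS2, which blocks excision of the uracil intermediate and so favours C-to-T outcomes. An unannotated stretch lies between Cas9 and the annotated UGI, and the record does not identify its contents. It also does not state linkers, nuclear localisation signals or the specific Cas9 mutations. No guide RNA cassette is annotated, so a SaCas9-compatible guide would have to be supplied separately.
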