Addgene plasmid #193845: SaCas9 TadCBEd
Purpose: Express TadCBEd (with SaCas9) in mammalian cells
Depositing lab: David Liu. Depositing organization: Broad Institute. Publication: Evolution of an adenine base editor into a small, efficient cytosine base editor with low off-target activity. Neugebauer ME, Hsu A, Arbab M, Krasnow NA, McElroy AN, Pandey S, Doman JL, Huang TP, Raguram A, Banskota S, Newby GA, Tolar J, Osborn MJ, Liu DR. Nat Biotechnol. 2022 Nov 10. pii: 10.1038/s41587-022-01533-6. doi: 10.1038/s41587-022-01533-6. PubMed 36357719.
Backbone
  Vector backbone: pCMV with a BR322 origin
  Total vector size (bp): 7836
  Vector type: Mammalian Expression
Growth in bacteria
  Bacterial resistance: Ampicillin, 100 μg/mL
  Growth temperature: 37°C
  Growth strain: DH5alpha
  Copy number: High Copy
Gene/Insert
  Gene/Insert name: TadCBEd with SaCas9
  Insert size (bp): 4440
Terms and licenses: Academic/Nonprofit Terms; Industry Terms: Not Available to Industry
How to cite: SaCas9 TadCBEd was a gift from David Liu (Addgene plasmid # 193845 ; http://n2t.net/addgene:193845 ; RRID:Addgene_193845)
